>Addgene plasmid #41100 | siCheck2-4xmiR307_23nt-seedonly | addgene partial sequence | sequence record 56294 | psiCHECK2-F 5'-GTCCGCAACTACAACGCCTACCTT-3'
ATGTTCTCGAGTCCGACCCTGGGTTCTTTTCCAACGCTATTGTCGAGGGAGCTAAGAAGTTCCCTAACAC
CGAGTTCGTGAAGGTGAAGGGCCTCCACTTCAGCCAGGAGGACGCTCCAGATGAAATGGGTAAGTACATC
AAGAGCTTCGTGGAGCGCGTGCTGAAGAACGAGCAGTAATTCTAGGCGATCGCTCGACTCAAACAGACCT
CTGGTTGTGACTCAAACAGACCTCTGGTTGTGACTCAAACAGACCTCTGGTTGTGACTCAAACAGACCTC
TGGTTGTGAGGCCGCTGGCCGCAATAAAATATCTTTATTTTCATTACATCTGTGTGTTGGTTTTTTGTGT
GAGGATCTAAATGAGTCTTCGGACCTCGCGGGGGCCGCTTAAGCGGTGGTTAGGGTTTGTCTGACGCGGG
GGGAGGGGGAAGGAACGAAACACTCTCATTCGGAGGCGGCTCGGGGTTTGGTCTTGGTGGCCACGGGCAC
GCAGAAGAGCGCCGCGATCCTCTTAAGCACCCCCCCGCCCTCCGTGGAGGCGGGGGTTTGGTCGGCGGGT
GGTAACTGGCGGGCCGCTGACTCGGGCGGGTCGCGCGCCCCAGAGTGTGACCTTTTCGGTCTGCTCGCAG
ACCCCCGGGCGGCGCCGCCGCGGCGGCGACGGGCTCGCTGGGTCCTAGGCTCCATGGGGACCGTATACGT
GGACAGGCTCTGGAGCATCCGCACGACTGCGGTGATATTACCCGGAGACCTTCTGCGGGACGAG
