[The description below was written by a language model from this plasmid's Addgene catalogue record.]
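Description:
siCheck2-4xmiR307_23nt-seedonly is a luciferase reporter plasmid built on the siCheck2 backbone (about 6 kb; roughly 6.2 kb in total as recorded) and is propagated in E. coli under ampicillin selection. The record lists its copy number as unknown and includes no feature table, so the promoters, origin of replication and reporter genes are not individually documented. Vectors of the siCheck2 type are generally dual-luciferase designs. Target sequences are placed downstream of a Renilla luciferase coding region, in its 3′ UTR, and a separately expressed firefly luciferase on the same plasmid serves as an internal normalisation control. The XhoI and NotI cloning sites used here fit that arrangement, although the record does not state the layout explicitly.

The insert is a 92 bp synthetic fragment named 4xmiR307_23nt-seedonly. The name indicates four tandem target sites for miR-307, designed with reference to the 23-nucleotide isoform of this microRNA and pairing only through the seed region rather than along its full length. Sites of this kind would be expected to report miRNA-style repression driven by seed matching, not cleavage directed by extensive complementarity. This reading is inferred from the name, because the record does not spell out the site design.

The plasmid comes from work on how Dicer partner proteins tune the length of mature miRNAs in flies and mammals. In that setting it would plausibly be used to test whether miR-307 isoforms of different lengths silence a target differently, measured as the ratio of the two luciferase signals. The record does not state the host cells used for the assays.
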