Addgene plasmid #41100: siCheck2-4xmiR307_23nt-seedonly
Depositing lab: Phillip Zamore. Depositing organization: University of Massachusetts, Worcester. Publication: Dicer Partner Proteins Tune the Length of Mature miRNAs in Flies and Mammals. Fukunaga R, Han BW, Hung JH, Xu J, Weng Z, Zamore PD. Cell. 2012 Oct 9. pii: S0092-8674(12)01171-3. doi: 10.1016/j.cell.2012.09.027. PubMed 23063653.
Backbone
  Vector backbone: siCheck2
  Backbone size w/o insert (bp): 6000
  Total vector size (bp): 6200
  Vector type: Luciferase
Growth in bacteria
  Bacterial resistance: Ampicillin, 100 μg/mL
  Growth temperature: 37°C
  Growth strain: Mach1
  Copy number: Unknown
Gene/Insert
  Gene/Insert name: 4xmiR307_23nt-seedonly
  Species: Synthetic
  Insert size (bp): 92
  Cloning method: Restriction Enzyme; 5′ cloning site XhoI (unknown if destroyed); 3′ cloning site NotI (unknown if destroyed)
  Sequencing primers: 5′ ATGAAATGGGTAAGTACATCAAGAGCTTCG; 3′ TCCTCACACAAAAAACCAACACACAGATGT
Terms and licenses: Academic/Nonprofit Terms; Industry Terms: Not Available to Industry
How to cite: siCheck2-4xmiR307_23nt-seedonly was a gift from Phillip Zamore (Addgene plasmid # 41100 ; http://n2t.net/addgene:41100 ; RRID:Addgene_41100)
